>Addgene plasmid #12589 | pBabe puro H-Ras 12V (37G) | addgene partial sequence | sequence record 19019 | 12589 with pBABE5'
ATATAAGCTGGTGGTGGTGGGCGCCGTCGGTGTGGGCAAGAGTGCGCTGACCATCCAGCTGATCCAGAAC
CATTTTGTGGACGAATACGACCCCACTATAGGGGATTCCTACCGGAAGCAGGTGGTCATTGATGGGGAGA
CGTGCCTGTTGGACATCCTGGATACCGCCGGCCAGGAGGAGTACAGCGCCATGCGGGACCAGTACATGCG
CACCGGGGAGGGCTTCCTGTGTGTGTTTGCCATCAACAACACCAAGTCTTTTGAGGACATCCACCAGTAC
AGGGAGCAGATCAAACGGGTGAAGGACTCGGATGACGTGCCCATGGTGCTGGTGGGGAACAAGTGTGACC
TGGCTGCACGCACTGTGGAATCTCGGCAGGCTCAGGACCTCGCCCGAAGCTACGGCATCCCCTACATCGA
GACCTCGGCCAAGACCCGGCAGGGAGTGGAGGATGCCTTCTACACGTTGGTGCGTGAGATCCGGCAGCAC
AAGCTGCGGAAGCTGAACCCTCCTGATGAGAGTGGCCCCGGCTGCATGAGCTGCAAGTGTGTGCTCTCCT
GACCGGAATTCGCCAGCACAGTGGTCGACCCTGTGGAATGTGTGTCAGTTAGGGTGTGGAAAGTCCCCAG
GCTCCCCAGCAGGCAGAAGTATGCAAAGCATGCATCTCAATTAGTCAGCAACCAGGTGTGGAAAGTCCCC
AGGCTCCCCAGCAGGCAGAAGTATGCAAAGCATGCATCTCAATTAGTCAGCAACCATAGTCCCGCCCCTA
ACTCCGCCCATCCCGCCCCTAACTCCGCCCAGTTCCGCCCATTCTCCGCCCCATGGCTGACTAATTT
