[The description below was written by a language model from this plasmid's Addgene catalogue record.]
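Description:
pBabe puro H-Ras 12V (37G) is a retroviral mammalian expression plasmid built on the pBabe puro backbone (about 5.2 kb without insert). It is maintained in E. coli as a high-copy plasmid under ampicillin selection, and it carries a puromycin marker for selecting transduced or transfected mammalian cells. No feature table accompanies the record, so individual elements are not itemised. In general, pBabe-series vectors are Moloney murine leukemia virus-derived: the long terminal repeats and packaging signal allow the transcript to be packaged into replication-defective retroviral particles when the plasmid is introduced into a packaging cell line. The 5′ LTR typically drives the cloned gene, and an internal promoter drives the puromycin resistance gene.

The insert is a human HRAS coding sequence of roughly 500 bp, cloned between BamHI and EcoRI sites that both remain intact. It carries two substitutions. The 12V change is the well-known activating, oncogenic mutation that impairs GTP hydrolysis and locks Ras in its signalling-competent state. The 37G change lies in the effector-binding region and is generally used as an effector domain mutation that restricts which downstream effectors activated Ras can engage. No epitope tag or reporter is recorded.

The pairing of an activating mutation with an effector-domain mutation fits use of the construct to generate stably expressing, puromycin-selected cell populations in which individual Ras effector pathways can be dissected. The associated publication concerns how oncogenic Ras blocks anoikis through an effector pathway independent of phosphatidylinositol 3-kinase.
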