Addgene plasmid #12589: pBabe puro H-Ras 12V (37G)
Depositing lab: Channing Der. Depositing organization: University of North Carolina at Chapel Hill. Publication: Oncogenic Ras blocks anoikis by activation of a novel effector pathway independent of phosphatidylinositol 3-kinase. McFall A, Ulku A, Lambert QT, Kusa A, Rogers-Graham K, Der CJ. Mol Cell Biol. 2001 Aug . 21(16):5488-99. 10.1128/MCB.21.16.5488-5499.2001 PubMed 11463831.
Backbone
  Vector backbone: pBabe puro
  Backbone size w/o insert (bp): 5169
  Vector type: Mammalian Expression, Retroviral
  Selectable markers: Puromycin
Growth in bacteria
  Bacterial resistance: Ampicillin, 100 μg/mL
  Growth temperature: 37°C
  Growth strain: DH5alpha
  Copy number: High Copy
Gene/Insert
  Gene/Insert name: HRas 12V 37G (alt name: HRas)
  Species: H. sapiens (human)
  Insert size (bp): 500
  Mutation: 12V, 37G
  Entrez Gene: HRAS (a.k.a. C-BAS/HAS, C-H-RAS, C-HA-RAS1, CTLO, H-RASIDX, HAMSV, HRAS1, RASH1, p21ras)
  Cloning method: Restriction Enzyme; 5′ cloning site BamHI (not destroyed); 3′ cloning site EcoRI (not destroyed)
  Sequencing primers: 5′ pBABE 5'; 3′ pBABE 3'
Terms and licenses: Academic/Nonprofit Terms; Industry Terms: Not Available to Industry
How to cite: pBabe puro H-Ras 12V (37G) was a gift from Channing Der (Addgene plasmid # 12589 ; http://n2t.net/addgene:12589 ; RRID:Addgene_12589)
